Addgene plasmid #118621: pENTR-PIP-FUCCI
Purpose: Gateway cloning vector for the cell cycle indicator PIP-FUCCI
Depositing lab: Jean Cook. Depositing organization: University of North Carolina at Chapel Hill. Publication: Accurate delineation of cell cycle phase transitions in living cells with PIP-FUCCI. Grant GD, Kedziora KM, Limas JC, Cook JG, Purvis JE. Cell Cycle. 2018;17(21-22):2496-2516. doi: 10.1080/15384101.2018.1547001. PubMed 30421640.
Backbone
  Vector backbone: pDONR221
  Backbone manufacturer: ThermoFisher Scientific
  Backbone size w/o insert (bp): 2500
  Total vector size (bp): 4560
  Modifications to backbone: none
  Vector type: Gateway cloning
Growth in bacteria
  Bacterial resistance: Kanamycin, 50 μg/mL
  Growth temperature: 37°C
  Growth strain: DH5alpha
  Copy number: High Copy
Gene/Insert
  Gene/Insert name: PIP-FUCCI
  Species: Synthetic
  Insert size (bp): 1992
  Tag / fusion protein: mVenus (C terminal on insert); mCherry (N terminal on insert)
Terms and licenses: Academic/Nonprofit Terms; Industry Terms: Not Available to Industry
How to cite: pENTR-PIP-FUCCI was a gift from Jean Cook (Addgene plasmid # 118621 ; http://n2t.net/addgene:118621 ; RRID:Addgene_118621)
