[The description below was written by a language model from this plasmid's Addgene catalogue record and pLannotate feature annotations shown in this document.]
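Description:
pENTR-PIP-FUCCI is a Gateway entry clone built on the pDONR221 backbone, carrying the synthetic two-colour cell cycle reporter PIP-FUCCI between attL1 and attL2 recombination sites. It is a 4,560 bp bacterial plasmid maintained through a high-copy ColE1/pUC-type origin and selected with kanamycin via an aminoglycoside phosphotransferase gene. The backbone also contributes rrnB T1 and T2 transcription terminators upstream of attL1, which insulate the insert from read-through, along with a T7 promoter just outside attL2 and short residual lacI and lacZα fragments. No eukaryotic promoter or polyadenylation signal is annotated, as expected for an entry vector: expression depends on moving the cassette by LR recombination into a destination vector that supplies those elements.

The roughly 2 kb insert encodes two reporters in the same orientation. The first consists of a short fragment of human Cdt1, followed by an SV40 nuclear localization signal, an HA epitope segment and the yellow fluorescent protein Venus (mVenus in the catalogue). The second is mCherry fused at its C-terminus to a fragment of human Geminin. About 80 bp between the two fluorescent protein coding regions carries no annotation, so the record does not state how the two halves are linked or separated. Because Cdt1 and Geminin are replication licensing regulators whose abundance is controlled by cell cycle-dependent degradation (Geminin being destroyed during mitosis), the fusions give fluorescence signals that rise and fall with cell cycle phase. The construct is intended as a source for shuttling this indicator into expression vectors for live-cell imaging of cell cycle phase transitions.
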