Features (pLannotate 1.2.2; 15 found; start..end, strand, type, name):
     99..170     +  CDS            CDT1 (fragment): CDT1_HUMAN - Experimental evidence at protein level: Swiss-Prot protein existence level 1. Required for both DNA replication and mitosis (PubMed:11125146, PubMed:22581055, PubMed:21856198, PubMed:14993212, PubMed:26842564). DNA replication licensing factor, required for pre- replication complex assembly. Cooperates with CDC6 and the origin recognition complex (ORC) during G1 phase of the cell cycle to promote the loading of the mini-chromosome maintenance (MCM) complex onto DNA to generate pre-replication complexes (pre-RC)(PubMed:14672932). Required also for mitosis by promoting stable kineto
    162..182     +  CDS            SV40 NLS: nuclear localization signal of SV40 (simian virus 40) large T antigen
    192..248     +  CDS            3xHA (fragment): three tandem HA epitope tags
    255..968     +  CDS            Venus: Venus is a basic (constitutively fluorescent) yellow fluorescent protein published in 2002, derived from Aequorea victoria. It is reported to be a rapidly-maturing weak dimer with moderate acid sensitivity.
   1047..1754    +  CDS            mCherry: mCherry is a basic (constitutively fluorescent) red fluorescent protein published in 2004, derived from Discosoma sp.. It is reported to be a very rapidly-maturing monomer with low acid sensitivity.
   1761..2090    +  CDS            GMNN (fragment): GEMI_HUMAN - Experimental evidence at protein level: Swiss-Prot protein existence level 1. Inhibits DNA replication by preventing the incorporation of MCM complex into pre-replication complex (pre-RC) (PubMed:9635433, PubMed:14993212, PubMed:20129055, PubMed:24064211). It is degraded during the mitotic phase of the cell cycle (PubMed:9635433, PubMed:14993212, PubMed:24064211). Its destruction at the metaphase- anaphase transition permits replication in the succeeding cell cycle (PubMed:9635433, PubMed:14993212, PubMed:24064211). Inhibits histone acetyltransferase activity of KAT7/HBO1 in a CDT
   2107..2206    -  protein_bind   attL2: mutant version of attL; recombination site for the Gateway® LR reaction LR Clonase™
   2224..2242    -  promoter       T7 promoter: promoter for bacteriophage T7 RNA polymerase
   2376..3185    +  CDS            KanR: aminoglycoside phosphotransferase; aph(3')-Ia; confers resistance to kanamycin in bacteria or G418 (Geneticin®) in eukaryotes
   3332..3920    +  rep_origin     ori: high-copy-number ColE1/pMB1/pBR322/pUC origin of replication
   4103..4195    +  CDS            lacI (fragment): lac repressor; lacI; The lac repressor binds to the lac operator to inhibit transcription in E. coli. This inhibition can be relieved by adding lactose or isopropyl-β-D-thiogalactopyranoside (IPTG).
   4250..4277    -  terminator     rrnB T2 terminator: transcription terminator T2 from the E. coli rrnB gene
   4409..4452    +  terminator     rrnB T1 terminator: Escherichia coli rrnB; transcription terminator T1 from the E. coli rrnB gene
   4499..4535    -  CDS            lacZα (fragment): LacZα fragment of β-galactosidase; lacZ fragment
   4551..90      +  protein_bind   attL1 (across the origin): mutant version of attL; recombination site for the Gateway® LR reaction LR Clonase™
>Addgene plasmid #118621 | pENTR-PIP-FUCCI | addgene full sequence | sequence record 232748 | Addgene NGS Result
TTTTATTTTGACTGATAGTGACCTGTTCGTTGCAACAAATTGATGAGCAATGCTTTTTTATAATGCCAAC
TTTGTACAAAAAAGCAGGCTTCGAATTCATGGAGCAGCGCCGCGTCACCGACTTCTTCGCGCGCCGCCGC
CCCGGGCCCCGGACACGTGGCCCAAAAAAGAAGAGAAAGGTAGGAGCTCAATACCCATACGATGTTCCTG
ACTATGCGGGCTATCCCTATGACGTCCCGGACTATGCAACTAGTATGGTGAGCAAGGGCGAGGAGCTGTT
CACCGGGGTGGTGCCCATCCTGGTCGAGCTGGACGGCGACGTAAACGGCCACAAGTTCAGCGTGTCCGGC
GAGGGCGAGGGCGATGCCACCTACGGCAAGCTGACCCTGAAGCTGATCTGCACCACCGGCAAGCTGCCCG
TGCCCTGGCCCACCCTCGTGACCACCCTGGGCTACGGCCTGCAGTGCTTCGCCCGCTACCCCGACCACAT
GAAGCAGCACGACTTCTTCAAGTCCGCCATGCCCGAAGGCTACGTCCAGGAGCGCACCATCTTCTTCAAG
GACGACGGCAACTACAAGACCCGCGCCGAGGTGAAGTTCGAGGGCGACACCCTGGTGAACCGCATCGAGC
TGAAGGGCATCGACTTCAAGGAGGACGGCAACATCCTGGGGCACAAGCTGGAGTACAACTACAACAGCCA
CAACGTCTATATCACCGCCGACAAGCAGAAGAACGGCATCAAGGCCAACTTCAAGATCCGCCACAACATC
GAGGACGGCGGCGTGCAGCTCGCCGACCACTACCAGCAGAACACCCCCATCGGCGACGGCCCCGTGCTGC
TGCCCGACAACCACTACCTGAGCTACCAGTCCGCCCTGAGCAAAGACCCCAACGAGAAGCGCGATCACAT
GGTCCTGCTGGAGTTCGTGACCGCCGCCGGGATCACTCTCGGCATGGACGAGCTGTACCTCGAGGGAAGC
GGAGCTACTAACTTCAGCCTGCTGAAGCAGGCTGGAGACGTGGAGGAGAACCCTGGACCTCAATTGATGG
TGAGCAAGGGCGAGGAGGATAACATGGCCATCATCAAGGAGTTCATGCGCTTCAAGGTGCACATGGAGGG
CTCCGTGAACGGCCACGAGTTCGAGATCGAGGGCGAGGGCGAGGGCCGCCCCTACGAGGGCACCCAGACC
GCCAAGCTGAAGGTGACCAAGGGTGGCCCCCTGCCCTTCGCCTGGGACATCCTGTCCCCTCAGTTCATGT
ACGGCTCCAAGGCCTACGTGAAGCACCCCGCCGACATCCCCGACTACTTGAAGCTGTCCTTCCCCGAGGG
CTTCAAGTGGGAGCGCGTGATGAACTTCGAGGACGGCGGCGTGGTGACCGTGACCCAGGACTCCTCCCTG
CAGGACGGCGAGTTCATCTACAAGGTGAAGCTGCGCGGCACCAACTTCCCCTCCGACGGCCCCGTAATGC
AGAAGAAGACCATGGGCTGGGAGGCCTCCTCCGAGCGGATGTACCCCGAGGACGGCGCCCTGAAGGGCGA
GATCAAGCAGAGGCTGAAGCTGAAGGACGGCGGCCACTACGACGCTGAGGTCAAGACCACCTACAAGGCC
AAGAAGCCCGTGCAGCTGCCCGGCGCCTACAACGTCAACATCAAGTTGGACATCACCTCCCACAACGAGG
ACTACACCATCGTGGAACAGTACGAACGCGCCGAGGGCCGCCACTCCACCGGCGGCATGGACGAGCTGTA
CAAGGTCGAGATGAATCCCAGTATGAAGCAGAAACAAGAAGAAATCAAAGAGAATATAAAGAATAGTTCT
GTCCCAAGAAGAACTCTGAAGATGATTCAGCCTTCTGCATCTGGATCTCTTGTTGGAAGAGAAAATGAGC
TGTCCGCAGGCTTGTCCAAAAGGAAACATCGGAATGACCACTTAACATCTACAACTTCCAGCCCTGGGGT
TATTGTCCCAGAATCTAGTGAAAATAAAAATCTTGGAGGAGTCACCCAGGAGTCATTTGATCTTATGATT
AAAGAAAATCCATCCTCTCAGTATTGGAAGGAAGTGGCAGAAAAACGGAGAAAGGCGCTGTAACAATTGG
GATCCTACCCAGCTTTCTTGTACAAAGTTGGCATTATAAGAAAGCATTGCTTATCAATTTGTTGCAACGA
ACAGGTCACTATCAGTCAAAATAAAATCATTATTTGCCATCCAGCTGATATCCCCTATAGTGAGTCGTAT
TACATGGTCATAGCTGTTTCCTGGCAGCTCTGGCCCGTGTCTCAAAATCTCTGATGTTACATTGCACAAG
ATAAAAATATATCATCATGAACAATAAAACTGTCTGCTTACATAAACAGTAATACAAGGGGTGTTATGAG
CCATATTCAACGGGAAACGTCGAGGCCGCGATTAAATTCCAACATGGATGCTGATTTATATGGGTATAAA
TGGGCTCGCGATAATGTCGGGCAATCAGGTGCGACAATCTATCGCTTGTATGGGAAGCCCGATGCGCCAG
AGTTGTTTCTGAAACATGGCAAAGGTAGCGTTGCCAATGATGTTACAGATGAGATGGTCAGACTAAACTG
GCTGACGGAATTTATGCCTCTTCCGACCATCAAGCATTTTATCCGTACTCCTGATGATGCATGGTTACTC
ACCACTGCGATCCCCGGAAAAACAGCATTCCAGGTATTAGAAGAATATCCTGATTCAGGTGAAAATATTG
TTGATGCGCTGGCAGTGTTCCTGCGCCGGTTGCATTCGATTCCTGTTTGTAATTGTCCTTTTAACAGCGA
TCGCGTATTTCGTCTCGCTCAGGCGCAATCACGAATGAATAACGGTTTGGTTGATGCGAGTGATTTTGAT
GACGAGCGTAATGGCTGGCCTGTTGAACAAGTCTGGAAAGAAATGCATAAACTTTTGCCATTCTCACCGG
ATTCAGTCGTCACTCATGGTGATTTCTCACTTGATAACCTTATTTTTGACGAGGGGAAATTAATAGGTTG
TATTGATGTTGGACGAGTCGGAATCGCAGACCGATACCAGGATCTTGCCATCCTATGGAACTGCCTCGGT
GAGTTTTCTCCTTCATTACAGAAACGGCTTTTTCAAAAATATGGTATTGATAATCCTGATATGAATAAAT
TGCAGTTTCATTTGATGCTCGATGAGTTTTTCTAATCAGAATTGGTTAATTGGTTGTAACACTGGCAGAG
CATTACGCTGACTTGACGGGACGGCGCAAGCTCATGACCAAAATCCCTTAACGTGAGTTACGCGTCGTTC
CACTGAGCGTCAGACCCCGTAGAAAAGATCAAAGGATCTTCTTGAGATCCTTTTTTTCTGCGCGTAATCT
GCTGCTTGCAAACAAAAAAACCACCGCTACCAGCGGTGGTTTGTTTGCCGGATCAAGAGCTACCAACTCT
TTTTCCGAAGGTAACTGGCTTCAGCAGAGCGCAGATACCAAATACTGTTCTTCTAGTGTAGCCGTAGTTA
GGCCACCACTTCAAGAACTCTGTAGCACCGCCTACATACCTCGCTCTGCTAATCCTGTTACCAGTGGCTG
CTGCCAGTGGCGATAAGTCGTGTCTTACCGGGTTGGACTCAAGACGATAGTTACCGGATAAGGCGCAGCG
GTCGGGCTGAACGGGGGGTTCGTGCACACAGCCCAGCTTGGAGCGAACGACCTACACCGAACTGAGATAC
CTACAGCGTGAGCTATGAGAAAGCGCCACGCTTCCCGAAGGGAGAAAGGCGGACAGGTATCCGGTAAGCG
GCAGGGTCGGAACAGGAGAGCGCACGAGGGAGCTTCCAGGGGGAAACGCCTGGTATCTTTATAGTCCTGT
CGGGTTTCGCCACCTCTGACTTGAGCGTCGATTTTTGTGATGCTCGTCAGGGGGGCGGAGCCTATGGAAA
AACGCCAGCAACGCGGCCTTTTTACGGTTCCTGGCCTTTTGCTGGCCTTTTGCTCACATGTTCTTTCCTG
CGTTATCCCCTGATTCTGTGGATAACCGTATTACCGCCTTTGAGTGAGCTGATACCGCTCGCCGCAGCCG
AACGACCGAGCGCAGCGAGTCAGTGAGCGAGGAAGCGGAAGAGCGCCCAATACGCAAACCGCCTCTCCCC
GCGCGTTGGCCGATTCATTAATGCAGCTGGCACGACAGGTTTCCCGACTGGAAAGCGGGCAGTGAGCGCA
ACGCAATTAATACGCGTACCGCTAGCCAGGAAGAGTTTGTAGAAACGCAAAAAGGCCATCCGTCAGGATG
GCCTTCTGCTTAGTTTGATGCCTGGCAGTTTATGGCGGGCGTCCTGCCCGCCACCCTCCGGGCCGTTGCT
TCACAACGTTCAAATCCGCTCCCGGCGGATTTGTCCTACTCAGGAGAGCGTTCACCGACAAACAACAGAT
AAAACGAAAGGCCCAGTCTTCCGACTGAGCCTTTCGTTTTATTTGATGCCTGGCAGTTCCCTACTCTCGC
GTTAACGCTAGCATGGATGTTTTCCCAGTCACGACGTTGTAAAACGACGGCCAGTCTTAAGCTCGGGCCC
CAAATAATGA
